Addgene plasmid #121378: pUC57-Kan_TH16_AVR-Pib_100
Purpose: Level 0 Golden-Gate compatible vector
Depositing lab: Sophien Kamoun. Depositing organization: Sainsbury Laboratory, Norwich. Publication: A Clone Resource of Magnaporthe oryzae Effectors That Share Sequence and Structural Similarities Across Host-Specific Lineages. Petit-Houdenot Y, Langner T, Harant A, Win J, Kamoun S. Mol Plant Microbe Interact. 2020 Aug;33(8):1032-1035. doi: 10.1094/MPMI-03-20-0052-A. Epub 2020 Jun 22. PubMed 32460610.
Backbone
  Vector backbone: pUC57-Kan
  Backbone size w/o insert (bp): 2626
  Vector type: Golden Gate
  Selectable markers: lacZ
Growth in bacteria
  Bacterial resistance: Kanamycin, 50 μg/mL
  Growth temperature: 37°C
  Growth strain: DH5alpha
  Copy number: High Copy
Gene/Insert
  Gene/Insert name: TH16_AVR-Pib_100
  Mutation: Magnaporthe oryzae
  Cloning method: Restriction Enzyme; 5′ cloning site EcoRV (unknown if destroyed); 3′ cloning site EcoRV (unknown if destroyed)
  Sequencing primers: 5′ M13Fw; 3′ M13Rv
Terms and licenses: Academic/Nonprofit Terms; Industry Terms: Not Available to Industry
How to cite: pUC57-Kan_TH16_AVR-Pib_100 was a gift from Sophien Kamoun (Addgene plasmid # 121378 ; http://n2t.net/addgene:121378 ; RRID:Addgene_121378)
