[The description below was written by a language model from this plasmid's Addgene catalogue record and pLannotate feature annotations shown in this document.]
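Description:
pUC57-Kan_TH16_AVR-Pib_100 is a small, high-copy E. coli cloning plasmid that serves as a Level 0 module for Golden Gate assembly. It is built on the pUC57-Kan backbone (2,626 bp without insert; the full deposited sequence is 2,821 nt) and replicates from a pUC-type ColE1/pMB1 origin. Selection is by kanamycin, conferred by an aph(3')-Ia aminoglycoside phosphotransferase gene that the annotation places directly downstream of a bla (AmpR) promoter. Short remnants of bom, rop and lacI are also detected; these are backbone fragments rather than functional units.

The insert, TH16_AVR-Pib_100, was placed in the EcoRV site of the pUC57 polylinker, within the lacZα region. The feature table shows the lac promoter, lac operator and CAP binding site upstream of only a fragment of lacZα, with an unannotated gap of a few hundred bases between them that corresponds to the position of the insert. The insert itself was not recognised by the automated annotation, so its exact boundaries, any flanking type IIS sites and the overhangs it would release are not given in the record. The catalogue entry associates it with Magnaporthe oryzae (entered in the mutation field), and the name points to an AVR-Pib-related effector sequence; "TH16" may denote a source isolate, though this is not stated. M13 forward and reverse primer sites flank the insert for sequence verification.

The plasmid belongs to a clone resource of M. oryzae effectors that share sequence and structural similarity across host-specific lineages. As a Level 0 part it carries no eukaryotic promoter or terminator of its own and is intended to be combined with such parts in higher-level Golden Gate assemblies to build expression constructs.
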