Features (pLannotate 1.2.2; 10 found; start..end, strand, type, name):
    137..236     +  misc_feature   bom (fragment): basis of mobility region from pBR322
    242..399     -  CDS            lacZα (fragment): LacZα fragment of β-galactosidase; lacZ fragment
    669..685     -  protein_bind   lac operator: The lac repressor binds to the lac operator to inhibit transcription in E. coli. This inhibition can be relieved by adding lactose or isopropyl-β-D-thiogalactopyranoside (IPTG). lac repressor encoded by lacI
    693..723     -  promoter       lac promoter: promoter for the E. coli lac operon
    738..759     -  protein_bind   CAP binding site: CAP binding activates transcription in the presence of cAMP. E. coli catabolite activator protein
    772..864     -  CDS            lacI (fragment): lac repressor; lacI; The lac repressor binds to the lac operator to inhibit transcription in E. coli. This inhibition can be relieved by adding lactose or isopropyl-β-D-thiogalactopyranoside (IPTG).
   1047..1635    -  rep_origin     ori: high-copy-number ColE1/pMB1/pBR322/pUC origin of replication
   1806..2621    -  CDS            KanR: aminoglycoside phosphotransferase; aph(3')-Ia; confers resistance to kanamycin in bacteria or G418 (Geneticin®) in eukaryotes
   2622..2726    -  promoter       AmpR promoter: bla
   2821..35      +  CDS            rop (fragment) (across the origin): Rop protein, which maintains plasmids at low copy number; rop
>Addgene plasmid #121378 | pUC57-Kan_TH16_AVR-Pib_100 | depositor full sequence | sequence record 231480 | pUC57-Kan_TH16_AVR-Pib_100 sequence 2821 bps
TCGCGCGTTTCGGTGATGACGGTGAAAACCTCTGACACATGCAGCTCCCGGAGACGGTCACAGCTTGTCT
GTAAGCGGATGCCGGGAGCAGACAAGCCCGTCAGGGCGCGTCAGCGGGTGTTGGCGGGTGTCGGGGCTGG
CTTAACTATGCGGCATCAGAGCAGATTGTACTGAGAGTGCACCATATGCGGTGTGAAATACCGCACAGAT
GCGTAAGGAGAAAATACCGCATCAGGCGCCATTCGCCATTCAGGCTGCGCAACTGTTGGGAAGGGCGATC
GGTGCGGGCCTCTTCGCTATTACGCCAGCTGGCGAAAGGGGGATGTGCTGCAAGGCGATTAAGTTGGGTA
ACGCCAGGGTTTTCCCAGTCACGACGTTGTAAAACGACGGCCAGTGAATTGACGCGTATTGGGATGGAAC
TTGGTCTCTAAGCTCATTCAACAGTATATTTAGAACCAGAAATAGATGGAGTACCATCATCAGAAACAGA
AACAGTAAAATATTTACCTCTAATATTAAATTCTCTAGATTCACCTTTTGGAACTTCAACCCAAGTAATT
CTTTCACCTTTTTTCAAAATAGTAACTTGAGTCATTAGAGACCAAGTTCCATCCCAATGGCGCGCCGAGC
TTGGCTCGAGCATGGTCATAGCTGTTTCCTGTGTGAAATTGTTATCCGCTCACAATTCCACACAACATAC
GAGCCGGAAGCATAAAGTGTAAAGCCTGGGGTGCCTAATGAGTGAGCTAACTCACATTAATTGCGTTGCG
CTCACTGCCCGCTTTCCAGTCGGGAAACCTGTCGTGCCAGCTGCATTAATGAATCGGCCAACGCGCGGGG
AGAGGCGGTTTGCGTATTGGGCGCTCTTCCGCTTCCTCGCTCACTGACTCGCTGCGCTCGGTCGTTCGGC
TGCGGCGAGCGGTATCAGCTCACTCAAAGGCGGTAATACGGTTATCCACAGAATCAGGGGATAACGCAGG
AAAGAACATGTGAGCAAAAGGCCAGCAAAAGGCCAGGAACCGTAAAAAGGCCGCGTTGCTGGCGTTTTTC
CATAGGCTCCGCCCCCCTGACGAGCATCACAAAAATCGACGCTCAAGTCAGAGGTGGCGAAACCCGACAG
GACTATAAAGATACCAGGCGTTTCCCCCTGGAAGCTCCCTCGTGCGCTCTCCTGTTCCGACCCTGCCGCT
TACCGGATACCTGTCCGCCTTTCTCCCTTCGGGAAGCGTGGCGCTTTCTCATAGCTCACGCTGTAGGTAT
CTCAGTTCGGTGTAGGTCGTTCGCTCCAAGCTGGGCTGTGTGCACGAACCCCCCGTTCAGCCCGACCGCT
GCGCCTTATCCGGTAACTATCGTCTTGAGTCCAACCCGGTAAGACACGACTTATCGCCACTGGCAGCAGC
CACTGGTAACAGGATTAGCAGAGCGAGGTATGTAGGCGGTGCTACAGAGTTCTTGAAGTGGTGGCCTAAC
TACGGCTACACTAGAAGAACAGTATTTGGTATCTGCGCTCTGCTGAAGCCAGTTACCTTCGGAAAAAGAG
TTGGTAGCTCTTGATCCGGCAAACAAACCACCGCTGGTAGCGGTGGTTTTTTTGTTTGCAAGCAGCAGAT
TACGCGCAGAAAAAAAGGATCTCAAGAAGATCCTTTGATCTTTTCTACGGGGTCTGACGCTCAGTGGAAC
GAAAACTCACGTTAAGGGATTTTGGTCATGAGATTATCAAAAAGGATCTTCACCTAGATCCTTTTAAATT
AAAAATGAAGTTTTAAATCAATCTAAAGTATATATGAGTAAACTTGGTCTGACAGTTAGAAAAACTCATC
GAGCATCAAATGAAACTGCAATTTATTCATATCAGGATTATCAATACCATATTTTTGAAAAAGCCGTTTC
TGTAATGAAGGAGAAAACTCACCGAGGCAGTTCCATAGGATGGCAAGATCCTGGTATCGGTCTGCGATTC
CGACTCGTCCAACATCAATACAACCTATTAATTTCCCCTCGTCAAAAATAAGGTTATCAAGTGAGAAATC
ACCATGAGTGACGACTGAATCCGGTGAGAATGGCAAAAGTTTATGCATTTCTTTCCAGACTTGTTCAACA
GGCCAGCCATTACGCTCGTCATCAAAATCACTCGCATCAACCAAACCGTTATTCATTCGTGATTGCGCCT
GAGCGAGACGAAATACGCGATCGCTGTTAAAAGGACAATTACAAACAGGAATCGAATGCAACCGGCGCAG
GAACACTGCCAGCGCATCAACAATATTTTCACCTGAATCAGGATATTCTTCTAATACCTGGAATGCTGTT
TTCCCAGGGATCGCAGTGGTGAGTAACCATGCATCATCAGGAGTACGGATAAAATGCTTGATGGTCGGAA
GAGGCATAAATTCCGTCAGCCAGTTTAGTCTGACCATCTCATCTGTAACATCATTGGCAACGCTACCTTT
GCCATGTTTCAGAAACAACTCTGGCGCATCGGGCTTCCCATACAATCGATAGATTGTCGCACCTGATTGC
CCGACATTATCGCGAGCCCATTTATACCCATATAAATCAGCATCCATGTTGGAATTTAATCGCGGCCTAG
AGCAAGACGTTTCCCGTTGAATATGGCTCATACTCTTCCTTTTTCAATATTATTGAAGCATTTATCAGGG
TTATTGTCTCATGAGCGGATACATATTTGAATGTATTTAGAAAAATAAACAAATAGGGGTTCCGCGCACA
TTTCCCCGAAAAGTGCCACCTGACGTCTAAGAAACCATTATTATCATGACATTAACCTATAAAAATAGGC
GTATCACGAGGCCCTTTCGTC
