>Addgene plasmid #121378 | pUC57-Kan_TH16_AVR-Pib_100 | depositor partial sequence | sequence record 231008 | TH16_AVR-Pib_100
TTGGTCTCTAATGACTCAAGTTACTATTTTGAAAAAAGGTGAAAGAATTACTTGGGTTGAAGTTCCAAAA
GGTGAATCTAGAGAATTTAATATTAGAGGTAAATATTTTACTGTTTCTGTTTCTGATGATGGTACTCCAT
CTATTTCTGGTTCTAAATATACTGTTGAATGAGCTTAGAGACCAA
