>Addgene plasmid #121378 | pUC57-Kan_TH16_AVR-Pib_100 | depositor partial sequence | sequence record 231009 | empty_vector
TCGCGCGTTTCGGTGATGACGGTGAAAACCTCTGACACATGCAGCTCCCGGAGACGGTCACAGCTTGTCT
GTAAGCGGATGCCGGGAGCAGACAAGCCCGTCAGGGCGCGTCAGCGGGTGTTGGCGGGTGTCGGGGCTGG
CTTAACTATGCGGCATCAGAGCAGATTGTACTGAGAGTGCACCATATGCGGTGTGAAATACCGCACAGAT
GCGTAAGGAGAAAATACCGCATCAGGCGCCATTCGCCATTCAGGCTGCGCAACTGTTGGGAAGGGCGATC
GGTGCGGGCCTCTTCGCTATTACGCCAGCTGGCGAAAGGGGGATGTGCTGCAAGGCGATTAAGTTGGGTA
ACGCCAGGGTTTTCCCAGTCACGACGTTGTAAAACGACGGCCAGTGAATTGACGCGTATTGGGATATCCC
AATGGCGCGCCGAGCTTGGCTCGAGCATGGTCATAGCTGTTTCCTGTGTGAAATTGTTATCCGCTCACAA
TTCCACACAACATACGAGCCGGAAGCATAAAGTGTAAAGCCTGGGGTGCCTAATGAGTGAGCTAACTCAC
ATTAATTGCGTTGCGCTCACTGCCCGCTTTCCAGTCGGGAAACCTGTCGTGCCAGCTGCATTAATGAATC
GGCCAACGCGCGGGGAGAGGCGGTTTGCGTATTGGGCGCTCTTCCGCTTCCTCGCTCACTGACTCGCTGC
GCTCGGTCGTTCGGCTGCGGCGAGCGGTATCAGCTCACTCAAAGGCGGTAATACGGTTATCCACAGAATC
AGGGGATAACGCAGGAAAGAACATGTGAGCAAAAGGCCAGCAAAAGGCCAGGAACCGTAAAAAGGCCGCG
TTGCTGGCGTTTTTCCATAGGCTCCGCCCCCCTGACGAGCATCACAAAAATCGACGCTCAAGTCAGAGGT
GGCGAAACCCGACAGGACTATAAAGATACCAGGCGTTTCCCCCTGGAAGCTCCCTCGTGCGCTCTCCTGT
TCCGACCCTGCCGCTTACCGGATACCTGTCCGCCTTTCTCCCTTCGGGAAGCGTGGCGCTTTCTCATAGC
TCACGCTGTAGGTATCTCAGTTCGGTGTAGGTCGTTCGCTCCAAGCTGGGCTGTGTGCACGAACCCCCCG
TTCAGCCCGACCGCTGCGCCTTATCCGGTAACTATCGTCTTGAGTCCAACCCGGTAAGACACGACTTATC
GCCACTGGCAGCAGCCACTGGTAACAGGATTAGCAGAGCGAGGTATGTAGGCGGTGCTACAGAGTTCTTG
AAGTGGTGGCCTAACTACGGCTACACTAGAAGAACAGTATTTGGTATCTGCGCTCTGCTGAAGCCAGTTA
CCTTCGGAAAAAGAGTTGGTAGCTCTTGATCCGGCAAACAAACCACCGCTGGTAGCGGTGGTTTTTTTGT
TTGCAAGCAGCAGATTACGCGCAGAAAAAAAGGATCTCAAGAAGATCCTTTGATCTTTTCTACGGGGTCT
GACGCTCAGTGGAACGAAAACTCACGTTAAGGGATTTTGGTCATGAGATTATCAAAAAGGATCTTCACCT
AGATCCTTTTAAATTAAAAATGAAGTTTTAAATCAATCTAAAGTATATATGAGTAAACTTGGTCTGACAG
TTAGAAAAACTCATCGAGCATCAAATGAAACTGCAATTTATTCATATCAGGATTATCAATACCATATTTT
TGAAAAAGCCGTTTCTGTAATGAAGGAGAAAACTCACCGAGGCAGTTCCATAGGATGGCAAGATCCTGGT
ATCGGTCTGCGATTCCGACTCGTCCAACATCAATACAACCTATTAATTTCCCCTCGTCAAAAATAAGGTT
ATCAAGTGAGAAATCACCATGAGTGACGACTGAATCCGGTGAGAATGGCAAAAGTTTATGCATTTCTTTC
CAGACTTGTTCAACAGGCCAGCCATTACGCTCGTCATCAAAATCACTCGCATCAACCAAACCGTTATTCA
TTCGTGATTGCGCCTGAGCGAGACGAAATACGCGATCGCTGTTAAAAGGACAATTACAAACAGGAATCGA
ATGCAACCGGCGCAGGAACACTGCCAGCGCATCAACAATATTTTCACCTGAATCAGGATATTCTTCTAAT
ACCTGGAATGCTGTTTTCCCAGGGATCGCAGTGGTGAGTAACCATGCATCATCAGGAGTACGGATAAAAT
GCTTGATGGTCGGAAGAGGCATAAATTCCGTCAGCCAGTTTAGTCTGACCATCTCATCTGTAACATCATT
GGCAACGCTACCTTTGCCATGTTTCAGAAACAACTCTGGCGCATCGGGCTTCCCATACAATCGATAGATT
GTCGCACCTGATTGCCCGACATTATCGCGAGCCCATTTATACCCATATAAATCAGCATCCATGTTGGAAT
TTAATCGCGGCCTAGAGCAAGACGTTTCCCGTTGAATATGGCTCATACTCTTCCTTTTTCAATATTATTG
AAGCATTTATCAGGGTTATTGTCTCATGAGCGGATACATATTTGAATGTATTTAGAAAAATAAACAAATA
GGGGTTCCGCGCACATTTCCCCGAAAAGTGCCACCTGACGTCTAAGAAACCATTATTATCATGACATTAA
CCTATAAAAATAGGCGTATCACGAGGCCCTTTCGTC
