>Addgene plasmid #121378 | pUC57-Kan_TH16_AVR-Pib_100 | addgene partial sequence | sequence record 238277 | M13-F20 5'-TGTAAAACGACGGCCAGT-3'
TTGGTCTCTAAGCTCATTCAACAGTATATTTAGAACCAGAAATAGATGGAGTACCATCATCAGAAACAGA
AACAGTAAAATATTTACCTCTAATATTAAATTCTCTAGATTCACCTTTTGGAACTTCAACCCAAGTAATT
CTTTCACCTTTTTTCAAAATAGTAACTTGAGTCATTAGAGACCAAGTTCCATCCCAATGGCGCGCCGAGC
TTGGCTCGAGCATGGTCATAGCTGTTTCCTGTGTGAAATTGTTATCCGCTCACAATTCCACACAACATAC
GAGCCGGAAGCATAAAGTGTAAAGCCTGGGGTGCCTAATGAGTGAGCTAACTCACATTAATTGCGTTGCG
CTCACTGCCCGCTTTCCAGTCGGGAAACCTGTCGTGCCAGCTGCATTAATGAATCGGCCAACGCGCGGGG
AGAGGCGGTTTGCGTATTGGGCGCTCTTCCGCTTCCTCGCTCACTGACTCGCTGCGCTCGGTCGTTCGGC
TGCGGCGAGCGGTATCAGCTCACTCAAAGGCGGTAATACGGTTATCCACAGAATCAGGGGATAACGCAGG
AAAGAACATGTGAGCAAAAGGCCAGCAAAAGGCCAGGAACCGTAAAAAGGCCGCGTTGCTGGCGTTTTTC
CATAGGCTCCGCCCCCCTGACGAGCATCACAAAAATCGACGCTCAAGTCAGAGGTGGCGAAACCCGACAG
GACTATAAAGATACCAGGCGTTTCCCCCTGGAAGCTCCCTCGTGCGCTCTCCTGTTCCGACCCTGCCGCT
TACCGGATACCTGTCCGCCTTTCTCCCTTCGGGAAGCGTGGCGCTTTCTCATAGCTCACGCTGTAGGTAT
CTCAGTTCGGTGTAGGTCGTTCGCTCCAAGCTGGGCTGTGTGCACGAACCCCCCGTTCAGCCCGACCGCT
GCGCCTTATCCGGTAACTATCGTCTTGAGTCCAACCCGGTAAGACACGACTTA
